Addgene plasmid #159989: pETNb-cALFA
Purpose: (Empty Backbone) For the protein expression with ALFA tag at C-terminus in E. coli
Depositing lab: Motoyuki Hattori. Depositing organization: Fudan University. Publication: Fluorescence-detection size-exclusion chromatography utilizing nanobody technology for expression screening of membrane proteins. Jin F, Shen C, Wang Y, Wang M, Sun M, Hattori M. Commun Biol. 2021 Mar 19;4(1):366. doi: 10.1038/s42003-021-01891-y. PubMed 33742097.
Backbone
  Vector backbone: pET25b
  Vector type: Bacterial Expression
  Tag / fusion protein: HRV3C protease cleavage site-ALFA tag-8histidine (C terminal on backbone)
Growth in bacteria
  Bacterial resistance: Ampicillin, 100 μg/mL
  Growth temperature: 37°C
  Growth strain: DH5alpha
  Copy number: Low Copy
Gene/Insert
  Gene/Insert name: None
  Tag / fusion protein: HRV3C protease cleavage site-ALFA tag-8histidine (C terminal on backbone)
Terms and licenses: Academic/Nonprofit Terms; Industry Terms: Not Available to Industry
How to cite: pETNb-cALFA was a gift from Motoyuki Hattori (Addgene plasmid # 159989 ; http://n2t.net/addgene:159989 ; RRID:Addgene_159989)
