[The description below was written by a language model from this plasmid's Addgene catalogue record and pLannotate feature annotations shown in this document.]
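Description:
pETNb-cALFA is an empty bacterial expression backbone derived from pET25b, designed for producing recombinant proteins in E. coli with a C-terminal ALFA epitope tag. It is propagated in E. coli under ampicillin selection (AmpR/β-lactamase with its own promoter) and replicates from a pBR322-type ColE1 origin accompanied by the bom region and the rop gene. This fits the low-copy designation in the record. An f1 origin is also present, allowing single-stranded DNA production. Short tetracycline-resistance fragments in the annotation are non-functional remnants of the pBR322 lineage.

The expression cassette follows the standard pET layout: a T7 promoter with an adjacent lac operator, the T7 gene 10 ribosome binding site, a cloning region and a T7 terminator. A plasmid-borne lacI gene supplies the repressor. Transcription therefore depends on T7 RNA polymerase from the host and is inducible with IPTG. According to the catalogue entry, a gene cloned in frame acquires a C-terminal HRV 3C protease cleavage site, the ALFA tag and an eight-histidine tag, so the tags can be removed by proteolysis after affinity purification. The automated annotation does not label the 3C site or the ALFA tag. It detects a histidine stretch consistent with the 8xHis tag, followed by an HSV tag and a second His stretch that probably remain from the parental pET25b sequence downstream. No insert is present.

The associated publication concerns nanobody-based fluorescence-detection size-exclusion chromatography for screening membrane protein expression. This suggests the ALFA tag is intended as a handle for an anti-ALFA nanobody in that type of assay.
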