Features (pLannotate 1.2.2; 20 found; start..end, strand, type, name):
     12..440     +  rep_origin     f1 ori (sequence partly withheld): f1 bacteriophage origin of replication; arrow indicates direction of (+) strand synthesis
    493..597     +  promoter       AmpR promoter: bla
    598..1458    +  CDS            AmpR: β-lactamase; bla; confers resistance to ampicillin, carbenicillin, and related antibiotics
   1629..2217    +  rep_origin     ori: high-copy-number ColE1/pMB1/pBR322/pUC origin of replication
   2403..2542    -  misc_feature   bom: basis of mobility region from pBR322
   2644..2835    -  CDS            rop: Rop protein, which maintains plasmids at low copy number; rop
   2852..3232    +  CDS            YPB1_ECOLX: Protein predicted: Swiss-Prot protein existence level 4. From Escherichia coli.
   3304..3595    -  CDS            TcR (fragment): tetracycline efflux protein; tet; confers resistance to tetracycline
   3610..3631    -  protein_bind   CAP binding site: CAP binding activates transcription in the presence of cAMP. E. coli catabolite activator protein
   3644..4726    -  CDS            lacI: lac repressor; lacI; The lac repressor binds to the lac operator to inhibit transcription in E. coli. This inhibition can be relieved by adding lactose or isopropyl-β-D-thiogalactopyranoside (IPTG).
   4727..4804    -  promoter       lacI promoter: lacI
   4812..5091    -  CDS            TcR (fragment): tetracycline efflux protein; tet; confers resistance to tetracycline
   5113..5131    +  promoter       T7 promoter: promoter for bacteriophage T7 RNA polymerase
   5132..5156    +  protein_bind   lac operator: The lac repressor binds to the lac operator to inhibit transcription in E. coli. This inhibition can be relieved by adding lactose or isopropyl-β-D-thiogalactopyranoside (IPTG). lac repressor encoded by lacI
   5171..5193    +  RBS            RBS: efficient ribosome binding site from bacteriophage T7 gene 10 (Olins and Rangwala, 1989)
   5363..5386    +  CDS            9xHis (fragment): 9xHis affinity tag
   5399..5431    +  CDS            HSV tag: HSV (herpes simplex virus) epitope tag
   5438..5455    +  CDS            9xHis (fragment): 9xHis affinity tag
   5465..5514    +  CDS            SET1 (fragment): solubility-enhancement tag derived from T7 phage gene 10B
   5522..5569    +  terminator     T7 terminator: transcription terminator for bacteriophage T7 RNA polymerase
>Addgene plasmid #159989 | pETNb-cALFA | addgene full sequence | sequence record 319655 | Addgene NGS Result
TGGCGAATGGG
[124 nt withheld, positions 12-135]
C
[91 nt withheld, positions 137-227]
A
[49 nt withheld, positions 229-277]
CCTTTGACGTTGGAGTCCACGTTCTTT
[37 nt withheld, positions 305-341]
ACCCTATCTCGGTCTATTCTTTTGATTTATAAGGGATTTTGCCGATTTCGGCCTATTGGTTAAAAAATGA
GCTGATTTAACAAAAATTTAACGCGAATTTTAACAAAATATTAACGCTTACAATTTAGGTGGCACTTTTC
GGGGAAATGTGCGCGGAACCCCTATTTGTTTATTTTTCTAAATACATTCAAATATGTATCCGCTCATGAG
ACAATAACCCTGATAAATGCTTCAATAATATTGAAAAAGGAAGAGTATGAGTATTCAACATTTCCGTGTC
GCCCTTATTCCCTTTTTTGCGGCATTTTGCCTTCCTGTTTTTGCTCACCCAGAAACGCTGGTGAAAGTAA
AAGATGCTGAAGATCAGTTGGGTGCACGAGTGGGTTACATCGAACTGGATCTCAACAGCGGTAAGATCCT
TGAGAGTTTTCGCCCCGAAGAACGTTTTCCAATGATGAGCACTTTTAAAGTTCTGCTATGTGGCGCGGTA
TTATCCCGTATTGACGCCGGGCAAGAGCAACTCGGTCGCCGCATACACTATTCTCAGAATGACTTGGTTG
AGTACTCACCAGTCACAGAAAAGCATCTTACGGATGGCATGACAGTAAGAGAATTATGCAGTGCTGCCAT
AACCATGAGTGATAACACTGCGGCCAACTTACTTCTGACAACGATCGGAGGACCGAAGGAGCTAACCGCT
TTTTTGCACAACATGGGGGATCATGTAACTCGCCTTGATCGTTGGGAACCGGAGCTGAATGAAGCCATAC
CAAACGACGAGCGTGACACCACGATGCCTGCAGCAATGGCAACAACGTTGCGCAAACTATTAACTGGCGA
ACTACTTACTCTAGCTTCCCGGCAACAATTAATAGACTGGATGGAGGCGGATAAAGTTGCAGGACCACTT
CTGCGCTCGGCCCTTCCGGCTGGCTGGTTTATTGCTGATAAATCTGGAGCCGGTGAGCGTGGGTCTCGCG
GTATCATTGCAGCACTGGGGCCAGATGGTAAGCCCTCCCGTATCGTAGTTATCTACACGACGGGGAGTCA
GGCAACTATGGATGAACGAAATAGACAGATCGCTGAGATAGGTGCCTCACTGATTAAGCATTGGTAACTG
TCAGACCAAGTTTACTCATATATACTTTAGATTGATTTAAAACTTCATTTTTAATTTAAAAGGATCTAGG
TGAAGATCCTTTTTGATAATCTCATGACCAAAATCCCTTAACGTGAGTTTTCGTTCCACTGAGCGTCAGA
CCCCGTAGAAAAGATCAAAGGATCTTCTTGAGATCCTTTTTTTCTGCGCGTAATCTGCTGCTTGCAAACA
AAAAAACCACCGCTACCAGCGGTGGTTTGTTTGCCGGATCAAGAGCTACCAACTCTTTTTCCGAAGGTAA
CTGGCTTCAGCAGAGCGCAGATACCAAATACTGTCCTTCTAGTGTAGCCGTAGTTAGGCCACCACTTCAA
GAACTCTGTAGCACCGCCTACATACCTCGCTCTGCTAATCCTGTTACCAGTGGCTGCTGCCAGTGGCGAT
AAGTCGTGTCTTACCGGGTTGGACTCAAGACGATAGTTACCGGATAAGGCGCAGCGGTCGGGCTGAACGG
GGGGTTCGTGCACACAGCCCAGCTTGGAGCGAACGACCTACACCGAACTGAGATACCTACAGCGTGAGCT
ATGAGAAAGCGCCACGCTTCCCGAAGGGAGAAAGGCGGACAGGTATCCGGTAAGCGGCAGGGTCGGAACA
GGAGAGCGCACGAGGGAGCTTCCAGGGGGAAACGCCTGGTATCTTTATAGTCCTGTCGGGTTTCGCCACC
TCTGACTTGAGCGTCGATTTTTGTGATGCTCGTCAGGGGGGCGGAGCCTATGGAAAAACGCCAGCAACGC
GGCCTTTTTACGGTTCCTGGCCTTTTGCTGGCCTTTTGCTCACATGTTCTTTCCTGCGTTATCCCCTGAT
TCTGTGGATAACCGTATTACCGCCTTTGAGTGAGCTGATACCGCTCGCCGCAGCCGAACGACCGAGCGCA
GCGAGTCAGTGAGCGAGGAAGCGGAAGAGCGCCTGATGCGGTATTTTCTCCTTGCGCATCTGTGCGGTAT
TTCACACCGCAATGGTGCACTCTCAGTACAATCTGCTCTGATGCCGCATAGTTAAGCCAGTATACACTCC
GCTATCGCTACGTGACTGGGTCATGGCTGCGCCCCGACACCCGCCAACACCCGCTGACGCGCCCTGACGG
GCTTGTCTGCTCCCGGCATCCGCTTACAGACAAGCTGTGACCGTCTCCGGGAGCTGCATGTGTCAGAGGT
TTTCACCGTCATCACCGAAACGCGCGAGGCAGCTGCGGTAAAGCTCATCAGCGTGGTCGTGAAGCGATTC
ACAGATGTCTGCCTGTTCATCCGCGTCCAGCTCGTTGAGTTTCTCCAGAAGCGTTAATGTCTGGCTTCTG
ATAAAGCGGGCCATGTTAAGGGCGGTTTTTTCCTGTTTGGTCACTGATGCCTCCGTGTAAGGGGGATTTC
TGTTCATGGGGGTAATGATACCGATGAAACGAGAGAGGATGCTCACGATACGGGTTACTGATGATGAACA
TGCCCGGTTACTGGAACGTTGTGAGGGTAAACAACTGGCGGTATGGATGCGGCGGGACCAGAGAAAAATC
ACTCAGGGTCAATGCCAGCGCTTCGTTAATACAGATGTAGGTGTTCCACAGGGTAGCCAGCAGCATCCTG
CGATGCAGATCCGGAACATAATGGTGCAGGGCGCTGACTTCCGCGTTTCCAGACTTTACGAAACACGGAA
ACCGAAGACCATTCATGTTGTTGCTCAGGTCGCAGACGTTTTGCAGCAGCAGTCGCTTCACGTTCGCTCG
CGTATCGGTGATTCATTCTGCTAACCAGTAAGGCAACCCCGCCAGCCTAGCCGGGTCCTCAACGACAGGA
GCACGATCATGCGCACCCGTGGGGCCGCCATGCCGGCGATAATGGCCTGCTTCTCGCCGAAACGTTTGGT
GGCGGGACCAGTGACGAAGGCTTGAGCGAGGGCGTGCAAGATTCCGAATACCGCAAGCGACAGGCCGATC
ATCGTCGCGCTCCAGCGAAAGCGGTCCTCGCCGAAAATGACCCAGAGCGCTGCCGGCACCTGTCCTACGA
GTTGCATGATAAAGAAGACAGTCATAAGTGCGGCGACGATAGTCATGCCCCGCGCCCACCGGAAGGAGCT
GACTGGGTTGAAGGCTCTCAAGGGCATCGGTCGAGATCCCGGTGCCTAATGAGTGAGCTAACTTACATTA
ATTGCGTTGCGCTCACTGCCCGCTTTCCAGTCGGGAAACCTGTCGTGCCAGCTGCATTAATGAATCGGCC
AACGCGCGGGGAGAGGCGGTTTGCGTATTGGGCGCCAGGGTGGTTTTTCTTTTCACCAGTGAGACGGGCA
ACAGCTGATTGCCCTTCACCGCCTGGCCCTGAGAGAGTTGCAGCAAGCGGTCCACGCTGGTTTGCCCCAG
CAGGCGAAAATCCTGTTTGATGGTGGTTAACGGCGGGATATAACATGAGCTGTCTTCGGTATCGTCGTAT
CCCACTACCGAGATATCCGCACCAACGCGCAGCCCGGACTCGGTAATGGCGCGCATTGCGCCCAGCGCCA
TCTGATCGTTGGCAACCAGCATCGCAGTGGGAACGATGCCCTCATTCAGCATTTGCATGGTTTGTTGAAA
ACCGGACATGGCACTCCAGTCGCCTTCCCGTTCCGCTATCGGCTGAATTTGATTGCGAGTGAGATATTTA
TGCCAGCCAGCCAGACGCAGACGCGCCGAGACAGAACTTAATGGGCCCGCTAACAGCGCGATTTGCTGGT
GACCCAATGCGACCAGATGCTCCACGCCCAGTCGCGTACCGTCTTCATAGGAGAAAATAATACTGTTGAT
GGGTGTCTGGTCAGAGACATCAAGAAATAACGCCGGAACATTAGTGCAGGCAGCTTCCACAGCAATGGCA
TCCTGGTCATCCAGCGGATAGTTAATGATCAGCCCACTGACGCGTTGCGCGAGAAGATTGTGCACCGCCG
CTTTACAGGCTTCGACGCCGCTTCGTTCTACCATCGACACCACCACGCTGGCACCCAGTTGATCGGCGCG
AGATTTAATCGCCGCGACAATTTGCGACGGCGCGTGCAGGGCCAGACTGGAGGTGGCAACGCCAATCAGC
AACGACTGTTTGCCCGCCAGTTGTTGTGCCACGCGGTTGGGAATGTAATTCAGCTCCGCCATCGCCGCTT
CCACTTTTTCCCGCGTTTTCGCAGAAACGTGGCTGGCCTGGTTCACCACGCGGGAAACGGTCTGATAAGA
GACACCGGCATACTCTGCGACATCGTATAACGTTACTGGTTTCACATTCACCACCCTGAATTGACTCTCT
TCTGGGCGCTATCATGCCATACCGCGAAAGGTTTTGCGCCATTCGATGGTGTCCGGGATCTCGACGCTCT
CCCTTATGCGACTCCTGCATTAGGAAGCAGCCCAGTAGTAGGTTGAGGCCGTTGAGCACCGCCGCCGCAA
GGAATGGTGCATGCAAGGAGATGGCGCCCAACAGTCCCCCGGCCACGGGGCCTGCCACCATACCCACGCC
GAAACAAGCGCTCATGAGCCCGAAGTGGCGAGCCCGATCTTCCCCATCGGTGATGTCGGCGATATAGGCG
CCAGCAACCGCACCTGTGGCGCCGGTGATGCCGGCCACGATGCGTCCGGCGTAGAGGATCGAGATCTCGA
TCCCGCGAAATTAATACGACTCACTATAGGGGAATTGTGAGCGGATAACAATTCCCCTCTAGAAATAATT
TTGTTTAACTTTAAGAAGGAGATATACATATGGCCAAGGATATCGGAATTAATTCGGATCCGAATTCGAG
CTCCGTCGACAAGCTTGCGGCCGCACTCGAGAGTAGTGGCCTGGAAGTTCTGTTCCAGGGGCCCTTTACT
CCGAGCCGTCTGGAAGAAGAACTGCGCCGCCGTCTGACCGAACCAGCCAGTCACCACCACCACCACCACC
ACCACTAATGAGCTAGCCAGCCAGAACTCGCCCCGGAAGACCCCGAGGATGTCGAGCACCACCACCACCA
CCACTGAGATCCGGCTGCTAACAAAGCCCGAAAGGAAGCTGAGTTGGCTGCTGCCACCGCTGAGCAATAA
CTAGCATAACCCCTTGGGGCCTCTAAACGGGTCTTGAGGGGTTTTTTGCTGAAAGGAGGAACTATATCCG
GAT
