>Addgene plasmid #159989 | pETNb-cALFA | depositor partial sequence | sequence record 309683 | MCS(NdeI, BamHI, EcoRI, SacI, SalI, HindIII, NotI, XhoI)- HRV3C protease-cleavage site-ALFA tag-8his
CATATGGCCAAGGATATCGGAATTAATTCGGATCCGAATTCGAGCTCCGTCGACAAGCTTGCGGCCGCAC
TCGAGAGTAGTGGCCTGGAAGTTCTGTTCCAGGGGCCCTTTACTCCGAGCCGTCTGGAAGAAGAACTGCG
CCGCCGTCTGACCGAACCAGCCAGTCACCACCACCACCACCACCACCACTAATGA
